Addgene plasmid #156397: pTYF-super-mfSP-0.8k-Venus-WPRE
Purpose: Expresses Venus under SP gene promoter
Depositing lab: Shuji Kaneko. Depositing organization: Kyoto University, Graduate School of Pharmaceutical Sciences. Publication: Identification of neuron-type specific promoters in monkey genome and their functional validation in mice. Nagai Y, Nishitani N, Yasuda M, Ueda Y, Fukui Y, Andoh C, Shirakawa H, Nakagawa T, Inoue KI, Nagayasu K, Kasparov S, Nakamura K, Kaneko S. Biochem Biophys Res Commun. 2019 Oct 22;518(4):619-624. doi: 10.1016/j.bbrc.2019.08.101. Epub 2019 Aug 23. PubMed 31451217.
Backbone
  Vector backbone: pTYF
  Backbone size w/o insert (bp): 7469
  Vector type: Lentiviral
Growth in bacteria
  Bacterial resistance: Ampicillin, 100 μg/mL
  Growth temperature: 37°C
  Growth strain: NEB Stable
  Copy number: High Copy
Gene/Insert 1
  Gene/Insert name: Venus
  Insert size (bp): 720
Gene/Insert 2
  Gene/Insert name: Gal4p65
  Insert size (bp): 1062
Terms and licenses: Academic/Nonprofit Terms; Industry Terms: Not Available to Industry
How to cite: pTYF-super-mfSP-0.8k-Venus-WPRE was a gift from Shuji Kaneko (Addgene plasmid # 156397 ; http://n2t.net/addgene:156397 ; RRID:Addgene_156397)
