[The description below was written by a language model from this plasmid's Addgene catalogue record and pLannotate feature annotations shown in this document.]
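Description:
pTYF-super-mfSP-0.8k-Venus-WPRE is an HIV-1-based, self-inactivating lentiviral transfer plasmid built on the pTYF backbone (sequenced record about 11.4 kb). It is maintained in E. coli through a high-copy ColE1/pUC-type origin and selected with ampicillin via the β-lactamase gene. Small remnants of other vector parts (f1 ori, lacZα, rop and bom) are also annotated. The viral portion begins with a CMV enhancer/truncated CMV promoter fused to a truncated 5' LTR, which drives genomic RNA production in packaging cells. This is followed by the Ψ packaging signal with adjoining gag and env fragments, the Rev response element for nuclear export, and the cPPT/CTS that aids nuclear import of the provirus. At the far end sit a ΔU3 3' LTR fragment with TAR and a bovine growth hormone polyadenylation signal.

The payload lies between the cPPT and the 3' LTR. Five tandem Gal4 UAS sites are followed by a stretch of roughly 0.87 kb that pLannotate did not annotate. From the plasmid name and stated purpose, this stretch presumably contains the 0.8 kb "SP" gene promoter, although the feature table does not confirm it and the record does not spell out the gene or the "mf" prefix. Next come Venus, an EMCV IRES, a Gal4 DNA-binding domain fused to the NF-κB p65 activation domain (Gal4p65), and WPRE, which enhances transcript expression. This layout suggests a positive-feedback amplifier. Weak cell-type-specific promoter activity would yield a bicistronic Venus-IRES-Gal4p65 transcript, and the resulting Gal4p65 would bind the upstream UAS sites to boost transcription, which probably explains the "super" in the name. The associated publication concerns neuron-type-specific promoters identified in the monkey genome and validated in mice, so the construct is suited to fluorescent labelling of such neurons after lentiviral delivery.
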