Features (pLannotate 1.2.2; 32 found; start..end, strand, type, name):
    289..875     +  misc_feature   IRES2: internal ribosome entry site (IRES) of the encephalomyocarditis virus (EMCV)
    876..1316    +  CDS            GAL4 DNA binding domain: DNA binding domain of the GAL4 transcriptional activator; Saccharomyces cerevisiae GAL4 (truncated)
   1347..1883    +  CDS            p65: C-terminal portion of the p65 subunit of mouse NF-κB
   1906..1931    +  misc_feature   MCS (fragment): pBluescript multiple cloning site
   1967..2555    +  misc_feature   WPRE: woodchuck hepatitis virus posttranscriptional regulatory element
   2575..2652    +  CDS            nef (fragment): NEF_HV1Z2 - Experimental evidence at protein level: Swiss-Prot protein existence level 1. Extracellular Nef protein targets CD4(+) T-lymphocytes for apoptosis by interacting with CXCR4 surface receptors. From Human immunodeficiency virus type 1 group M subtype D (isolate Z2/CDC-Z34) (HIV-1).
   2654..2675    +  LTR            3' LTR (ΔU3) (fragment): self-inactivating 3' long terminal repeat (LTR) from HIV-1
   2675..2735    +  ncRNA          mir-TAR: Accession: RF00250 - Trans-activation response element (TAR)
   2760..2871    +  polyA_signal   bGH poly(A) signal: bovine growth hormone polyadenylation signal
   2988..3009    +  promoter       SV40 promoter (fragment): SV40 enhancer and early promoter
   3030..3161    +  rep_origin     f1 ori (fragment) (sequence partly withheld): f1 bacteriophage origin of replication; arrow indicates direction of (+) strand synthesis
   3565..3753    +  CDS            EEF1AKMT2 (fragment): EFMT2_HUMAN - Also known as C10orf138, METTL10 From Homo sapiens (Human).
   4092..4146    -  CDS            lacI (fragment): lac repressor; lacI; The lac repressor binds to the lac operator to inhibit transcription in E. coli. This inhibition can be relieved by adding lactose or isopropyl-β-D-thiogalactopyranoside (IPTG).
   4329..4917    -  rep_origin     ori: high-copy-number ColE1/pMB1/pBR322/pUC origin of replication
   5088..5948    -  CDS            AmpR: β-lactamase; bla; confers resistance to ampicillin, carbenicillin, and related antibiotics
   5949..6053    -  promoter       AmpR promoter: bla
   6148..6183    +  CDS            rop (fragment): Rop protein, which maintains plasmids at low copy number; rop
   6285..6384    +  misc_feature   bom (fragment): basis of mobility region from pBR322
   6390..6456    -  CDS            lacZα (fragment): LacZα fragment of β-galactosidase; lacZ fragment
   7351..7374    +  LTR            3' LTR (fragment): 3' long terminal repeat (LTR) from HIV-1
   7391..7515    +  enhancer       CMV enhancer (fragment): human cytomegalovirus immediate early enhancer
   7530..7629    +  promoter       CMVd1 promoter: truncated human cytomegalovirus (CMV) immediate early promoter that yields slightly reduced expression relative to the full-length promoter
   7643..7823    +  LTR            5' LTR (truncated): truncated 5' long terminal repeat (LTR) from HIV-1
   7871..7995    +  misc_feature   HIV-1 Ψ: packaging signal of human immunodeficiency virus type 1
   7979..8700    +  CDS            HIV-1 gag (fragment): gag protein from human immunodeficiency virus 1; gag
   8699..8935    +  CDS            env (fragment): ENV_HV1N5 - Experimental evidence at protein level: Swiss-Prot protein existence level 1. From Human immunodeficiency virus type 1 group M subtype B (isolate NY5) (HIV-1).
   9154..9490    +  ncRNA          RRE: Accession: RF00036 - HIV Rev response element
   9700..9817    +  misc_feature   cPPT/CTS: central polypurine tract and central termination sequence of HIV-1
   9891..9908    +  polyA_signal   SV40 poly(A) signal (fragment): SV40 polyadenylation signal
   9910..9931    -  misc_feature   MCS (fragment): pUC18/19 multiple cloning site
   9930..10024   +  protein_bind   5X UAS: five tandem copies of the "ScaI site" 17-mer CGGAGTACTGTCCTCCG, an upstream activating sequence (UAS) that efficiently binds yeast Gal4 (Webster et al., 1988; Pfeiffer et al., 2010) GAL4
  10893..260     +  CDS            Venus (across the origin): yellow fluorescent protein (YFP) with fast and efficient maturation (Nagai et al., 2002) mammalian codon-optimized
>Addgene plasmid #156397 | pTYF-super-mfSP-0.8k-Venus-WPRE | addgene full sequence | sequence record 311137 | Addgene NGS Result
CCGCCGACAAGCAGAAGAACGGCATCAAGGCCAACTTCAAGATCCGCCACAACATCGAGGACGGCGGCGT
GCAGCTCGCCGACCACTACCAGCAGAACACCCCCATCGGCGACGGCCCCGTGCTGCTGCCCGACAACCAC
TACCTGAGCTACCAGTCCGCCCTGAGCAAAGACCCCAACGAGAAGCGCGATCACATGGTCCTGCTGGAGT
TCGTGACCGCCGCCGGGATCACTCTCGGCATGGACGAGCTGTACAAGTAAGGCGCGCCCTAGTCGGATAT
CCGTCGAGCCCCTCTCCCTCCCCCCCCCCTAACGTTACTGGCCGAAGCCGCTTGGAATAAGGCCGGTGTG
CGTTTGTCTATATGTTATTTTCCACCATATTGCCGTCTTTTGGCAATGTGAGGGCCCGGAAACCTGGCCC
TGTCTTCTTGACGAGCATTCCTAGGGGTCTTTCCCCTCTCGCCAAAGGAATGCAAGGTCTGTTGAATGTC
GTGAAGGAAGCAGTTCCTCTGGAAGCTTCTTGAAGACAAACAACGTCTGTAGCGACCCTTTGCAGGCAGC
GGAACCCCCCACCTGGCGACAGGTGCCTCTGCGGCCAAAAGCCACGTGTATAAGATACACCTGCAAAGGC
GGCACAACCCCAGTGCCACGTTGTGAGTTGGATAGTTGTGGAAAGAGTCAAATGGCTCTCCTCAAGCGTA
TTCAACAAGGGGCTGAAGGATGCCCAGAAGGTACCCCATTGTATGGGATCTGATCTGGGGCCTCGGTACA
CATGCTTTACATGTGTTTAGTCGAGGTTAAAAAAACGTCTAGGCCCCCCGAACCACGGGGACGTGGTTTT
CCTTTGAAAAACACGATGATAATATGGCCACAACCATGAAGCTACTGTCTTCTATCGAACAAGCATGCGA
TATTTGCCGACTTAAAAAGCTCAAGTGCTCCAAAGAAAAACCGAAGTGCGCCAAGTGTCTGAAGAACAAC
TGGGAGTGTCGCTACTCTCCCAAAACCAAAAGGTCTCCGCTGACTAGGGCACATCTGACAGAAGTGGAAT
CAAGGCTAGAAAGACTGGAACAGCTATTTCTACTGATTTTTCCTCGAGAAGACCTTGACATGATTTTGAA
AATGGATTCTTTACAGGATATAAAAGCATTGTTAACAGGATTATTTGTACAAGATAATGTGAATAAAGAT
GCCGTCACAGATAGATTGGCTTCAGTGGAGACTGATATGCCTCTAACATTGAGACAGCATAGAATAAGTG
CGACATCATCATCGGAAGAGAGTAGTAACAAAGGTCAAAGACAGTTGACTGTATCGCCGGAATTGGGATC
CATGGTGTTTCCTTCTGGGCAGATCTCAAACCAGGCCCTGGCCTTAGCACCGTCCTCTGCCCCAGTCCTT
GCCCAGACCATGGTCCCTTCCTCAGCCATGGTACCTCTGGCTCAGCCCCCAGCTCCTGCCCCAGTTCTAA
CCCCGGGTCCTCCCCAGTCCCTGTCTGCACCTGTTCCAAAGAGCACCCAGGCTGGGGAAGGCACGCTGTC
GGAAGCCCTGCTGCACCTGCAGTTTGATGCTGATGAAGACTTGGGGGCCTTGCTTGGCAACAGCACAGAC
CCAGGAGTGTTCACAGACCTGGCATCTGTGGACAACTCAGAGTTTCAGCAGCTCCTGAACCAGGGTGTGT
CCATGTCTCACTCCACAGCTGAGCCCATGCTGATGGAGTACCCTGAAGCTATAACTCGCCTGGTGACAGG
GTCCCAGAGGCCCCCTGACCCAGCTCCCACACCCCTGGGGACCTCGGGGCTTCCCAATGGTCTCTCCGGA
GATGAAGACTTCTCCTCCATTGCGGACATGGACTTCTCTGCTCTGCTGAGTCAGATCAGCTCCAGCGGCC
AATCTAGACTGCAGCTCGACCTCGAGGGGGGGCCCGGTACCAGGTAAGTTAACATCGAGGGATCAAGCTT
ATCGATAATCAACCTCTGGATTACAAAATTTGTGAAAGATTGACTGGTATTCTTAACTATGTTGCTCCTT
TTACGCTATGTGGATACGCTGCTTTAATGCCTTTGTATCATGCTATTGCTTCCCGTATGGCTTTCATTTT
CTCCTCCTTGTATAAATCCTGGTTGCTGTCTCTTTATGAGGAGTTGTGGCCCGTTGTCAGGCAACGTGGC
GTGGTGTGCACTGTGTTTGCTGACGCAACCCCCACTGGTTGGGGCATTGCCACCACCTGTCAGCTCCTTT
CCGGGACTTTCGCTTTCCCCCTCCCTATTGCCACGGCGGAACTCATCGCCGCCTGCCTTGCCCGCTGCTG
GACAGGGGCTCGGCTGTTGGGCACTGACAATTCCGTGGTGTTGTCGGGGAAGCTGACGTCCTTTCCATGG
CTGCTCGCCTGTGTTGCCACCTGGATTCTGCGCGGGACGTCCTTCTGCTACGTCCCTTCGGCCCTCAATC
CAGCGGACCTTCCTTCCCGCGGCCTGCTGCCGGCTCTGCGGCCTCTTCCGCGTCTTCGCCTTCGCCCTCA
GACGAGTCGGATCTCCCTTTGGGCCGCCTCCCCGCATCGTCGACTAGGGATAACAGGGTAACGGTACCTT
TAAGACCAATGACTTACAAGGCAGCTGTAGATCTTAGCCACTTTTTAAAAGAAAAGGGGGGACTGGAAGG
GCTAATTCACTCCCAGGGTCTCTCTGGTTAGACCAGATCTGAGCCTGGGAGCTCTCTGGCTAACTAGGGA
ACCCACTGCTTAAGCCTCATAAAGCTCGACTGTGCCTTCTAGTTGCCAGCCATCTGTTGTTTGCCCCTCC
CCCGTGCCTTCCTTGACCCTGGAAGGTGCCACTCCCACTGTCCTTTCCTAATAAAATGAGGAAATTGCAT
CGCATTGTCTGAGTAGGTGTCATTCTATTCTGGGGGGTAGGGTGGGGCAGGACAGCAAGGGGGAGGATTG
GGAAGACAATAGCAGGCATGCTGGGGATGCGGTGGGCTCTATGGCTTCTGAGGCGGAAAGAACCAGCTGG
GGCTCTAGGGGGTATCCCC
[124 nt withheld, positions 3030-3153]
CGCCGGCTGTGCGGGAGAACGGAGTTCTATTATGACTCAAATCAGTCTCCCCAAGCATTCGGGGATCAGA
GTTTTTAAGGATAACTTAGTGTGTAGGGGGCCAGTGAGTTGGAGATGAAAGCGTAGGGAGTCGAAGGTGT
CCTTTTGCGCCGAGTCAGTTCCTGGGTGGGGGCCACAAGATCGGATGAGCCAGTTTATCAATCCGGGGGT
GCCAGCTGATCCATGGAGTGCAGGGTCTGCAAAATATCTCAAGCACTGATTGATCTTAGGTTTTACAATA
GTGATGTTACCCCAGGAACAATTTGGGGAAGGTCAGAATCTTGTAGCCTGTAGCTGCATGACTCCTAAAC
CATAATTTCTTTTTTGTTTTTTTTTTTTTATTTTTGAGACAGGGTCTCACTCTGTCACCTAGGCTGGAGT
GCAGTGGTGCAATCACAGCTCACTGCAGCCTCAACGTCGTAAGCTCAAGCGATCCTCCCACCTCAGCCTG
CCTGGTAGCTGAGACTACAAGCGACGCCCCAGTTAATTTTTGTATTTTTGGTAGAGGCAGCGTTTTGCCG
TGTGGCCCTGGCTGGTCTCGAACTCCTGGGCTCAAGTGATCCAGCCTCAGCCTCCCAAAGTGCTGGGACA
ACCGGGGCCAGTCACTGCACCTGGCCCTAAACCATAATTTCTAATCTTTTGGCTAATTTGTTAGTCCTAC
AAAGGCAGTCTAGTCCCCAGGCAAAAAGGGGGTTTGTTTCGGGAAAGGGCTGTTACTGTCTTTGTTTCAA
ACTATAAACTAAGTTCCTCCTAAACTTAGTTCGGCCTACACCCAGGAATGAACAAGGAGAGCTTGGAGGT
TAGAAGCACGATGGAATTGGTTAGGTCAGATCTCTTTCACTGTCTGAGTTATAATTTTGCAATGGTGGTT
CAAAGACTGCCCGCTTCTGACACCAGTCGCTGCATTAATGAATCGGCCAACGCGCGGGGAGAGGCGGTTT
GCGTATTGGGCGCTCTTCCGCTTCCTCGCTCACTGACTCGCTGCGCTCGGTCGTTCGGCTGCGGCGAGCG
GTATCAGCTCACTCAAAGGCGGTAATACGGTTATCCACAGAATCAGGGGATAACGCAGGAAAGAACATGT
GAGCAAAAGGCCAGCAAAAGGCCAGGAACCGTAAAAAGGCCGCGTTGCTGGCGTTTTTCCATAGGCTCCG
CCCCCCTGACGAGCATCACAAAAATCGACGCTCAAGTCAGAGGTGGCGAAACCCGACAGGACTATAAAGA
TACCAGGCGTTTCCCCCTGGAAGCTCCCTCGTGCGCTCTCCTGTTCCGACCCTGCCGCTTACCGGATACC
TGTCCGCCTTTCTCCCTTCGGGAAGCGTGGCGCTTTCTCATAGCTCACGCTGTAGGTATCTCAGTTCGGT
GTAGGTCGTTCGCTCCAAGCTGGGCTGTGTGCACGAACCCCCCGTTCAGCCCGACCGCTGCGCCTTATCC
GGTAACTATCGTCTTGAGTCCAACCCGGTAAGACACGACTTATCGCCACTGGCAGCAGCCACTGGTAACA
GGATTAGCAGAGCGAGGTATGTAGGCGGTGCTACAGAGTTCTTGAAGTGGTGGCCTAACTACGGCTACAC
TAGAAGAACAGTATTTGGTATCTGCGCTCTGCTGAAGCCAGTTACCTTCGGAAAAAGAGTTGGTAGCTCT
TGATCCGGCAAACAAACCACCGCTGGTAGCGGTGGTTTTTTTGTTTGCAAGCAGCAGATTACGCGCAGAA
AAAAAGGATCTCAAGAAGATCCTTTGATCTTTTCTACGGGGTCTGACGCTCAGTGGAACGAAAACTCACG
TTAAGGGATTTTGGTCATGAGATTATCAAAAAGGATCTTCACCTAGATCCTTTTAAATTAAAAATGAAGT
TTTAAATCAATCTAAAGTATATATGAGTAAACTTGGTCTGACAGTTACCAATGCTTAATCAGTGAGGCAC
CTATCTCAGCGATCTGTCTATTTCGTTCATCCATAGTTGCCTGACTCCCCGTCGTGTAGATAACTACGAT
ACGGGAGGGCTTACCATCTGGCCCCAGTGCTGCAATGATACCGCGAGACCCACGCTCACCGGCTCCAGAT
TTATCAGCAATAAACCAGCCAGCCGGAAGGGCCGAGCGCAGAAGTGGTCCTGCAACTTTATCCGCCTCCA
TCCAGTCTATTAATTGTTGCCGGGAAGCTAGAGTAAGTAGTTCGCCAGTTAATAGTTTGCGCAACGTTGT
TGCCATTGCTACAGGCATCGTGGTGTCACGCTCGTCGTTTGGTATGGCTTCATTCAGCTCCGGTTCCCAA
CGATCAAGGCGAGTTACATGATCCCCCATGTTGTGCAAAAAAGCGGTTAGCTCCTTCGGTCCTCCGATCG
TTGTCAGAAGTAAGTTGGCCGCAGTGTTATCACTCATGGTTATGGCAGCACTGCATAATTCTCTTACTGT
CATGCCATCCGTAAGATGCTTTTCTGTGACTGGTGAGTACTCAACCAAGTCATTCTGAGAATAGTGTATG
CGGCGACCGAGTTGCTCTTGCCCGGCGTCAATACGGGATAATACCGCGCCACATAGCAGAACTTTAAAAG
TGCTCATCATTGGAAAACGTTCTTCGGGGCGAAAACTCTCAAGGATCTTACCGCTGTTGAGATCCAGTTC
GATGTAACCCACTCGTGCACCCAACTGATCTTCAGCATCTTTTACTTTCACCAGCGTTTCTGGGTGAGCA
AAAACAGGAAGGCAAAATGCCGCAAAAAAGGGAATAAGGGCGACACGGAAATGTTGAATACTCATACTCT
TCCTTTTTCAATATTATTGAAGCATTTATCAGGGTTATTGTCTCATGAGCGGATACATATTTGAATGTAT
TTAGAAAAATAAACAAATAGGGGTTCCGCGCACATTTCCCCGAAAAGTGCCACCTGACGTCTAAGAAACC
ATTATTATCATGACATTAACCTATAAAAATAGGCGTATCACGAGGCCCTTTCGTCTCGCGCGTTTCGGTG
ATGACGGTGAAAACCTCTGACACATGCAGCTCCCGGAGACGGTCACAGCTTGTCTGTAAGCGGATGCCGG
GAGCAGACAAGCCCGTCAGGGCGCGTCAGCGGGTGTTGGCGGGTGTCGGGGCTGGCTTAACTATGCGGCA
TCAGAGCAGATTGTACTGAGAGTGCACCATATGCGGTGTGAAATACCGCACAGATGCGTAAGGAGAAAAT
ACCGCATCAGGCGCCATTCGCCATTCAGGCTGCGCAACTGTTGGGAAGGGCGATCGGTGCGGGCCTCTTC
GCTATTACGCCAGGGGAGGCAGAGATTGCAGTAAGCTGAGATCGCAGCACTGCACTCCAGCCTGGGCGAC
AGAGTAAGACTCTGTCTCAAAAATAAAATAAATAAATCAATCAGATATTCCAATCTTTTCCTTTATTTAT
TTATTTATTTTCTATTTTGGAAACACAGTCCTTCCTTATTCCAGAATTACACATATATTCTATTTTTCTT
TATATGCTCCAGTTTTTTTTAGACCTTCACCTGAAATGTGTGTATACAAAATCTAGGCCAGTCCAGCAGA
GCCTAAAGGTAAAAAATAAAATAATAAAAAATAAATAAAATCTAGCTCACTCCTTCACATCAAAATGGAG
ATACAGCTGTTAGCATTAAATACCAAATAACCCATCTTGTCCTCAATAATTTTAAGCGCCTCTCTCCACC
ACATCTAACTCCTGTCAAAGGCATGTGCCCCTTCCGGGCGCTCTGCTGTGCTGCCAACCAACTGGCATGT
GGACTCTGCAGGGTCCCTAACTGCCAAGCCCCACAGTGTGCCCTGAGGCTGCCCCTTCCTTCTAGCGGCT
GCCCCCACTCGGCTTTGCTTTCCCTAGTTTCAGTTACTTGCGTTCAGCCAAGGTCTGAAACTAGGTGCGC
ACAGAGCGGTAAGACTGCGAGAGAAAGAGACCAGCTTTACAGGGGGTTTATCACAGTGCACCCTGACAGT
CGTCAGCCTCACAGGGGGTTTATCACATTGCACCCTGACAGTCGTCAGCCTCACAGGGGGTTTATCACAG
TGCACCCTTACAATCATTCCATTTGATTCACAATTTTTTTAGTCTCTACTGTGCCTAACTTGTAAGTTAA
ATTTGATCAGAGGTGTGTTCCCAGAGGGGAAAACAGTATATACAGGGTTCAGTACTATCGCATTTCAGGC
CCGAGAGCTGCATCCGGAGTATCTAGATGGAGTTCCGCGTTACATAACTTACGGTAAATGGCCCGCCTGG
CTGACCGCCCAACGACCCCCGCCCATTGACGTCAATAATGACGTATGTTCCCATAGTAACGCCAATAGGG
ACTTTCCATTGACGTCAATGGGAGTTTGTTTTGGCACCAAAATCAACGGGACTTTCCAAAATGTCGTAAT
AACCCCGCCCCGTTGACGCAAATGGGCGGTAGGCGTGTACTCTAGAAGGTCTATATAAGCAGAGCTCGTT
TAGTGAACCGGGTCTCTCTGGTTAGACCAGATCTGAGCCTGGGAGCTCTCTGGCTAACTAGGGAACCCAC
TGCTTAAGCCTCAATAAAGCTTGCCTTGAGTGCTCAAAGTAGTGTGTGCCCGTCTGTTGTGTGACTCTGG
TAACTAGAGATCCCTCAGACCCTTTTAGTCAGTGTGGAAAATCTCTAGCAGTGGCGCCCGAACAGGGACT
TGAAAGCGAAAGTAAAGCCAGAGGAGATCTCTCGACGCAGGACTCGGCTTGCTGAAGCGCGCACGGCAAG
AGGCGAGGGGCGGCGACTGCAGAGTACGCCAAAAATTTTGACTAGCGGAGGCTAGAAGGAGAGAGATGGG
TGCGAGAGCGTCGGTATTAAGCGGGGGAGAATTAGATAAATGGGAAAAAATTCGGTTAAGGCCAGGGGGA
AAGAAACAATATAAACTAAAACATATAGTATGGGCAAGCAGGGAGCTAGAACGATTCGCAGTTAATCCTG
GCCTTTTAGAGACATCAGAAGGCTGTAGACAAATACTGGGACAGCTACAACCATCCCTTCAGACAGGATC
AGAAGAACTTAGATCATTATATAATACAATAGCAGTCCTCTATTGTGTGCATCAAAGGATAGATGTAAAA
GACACCAAGGAAGCCTTAGATAAGATAGAGGAAGAGCAAAACAAAAGTAAGAAAAAGGCACAGCAAGCAG
CAGCTGACACAGGAAACAACAGCCAGGTCAGCCAAAATTACCCTATAGTGCAGAACCTCCAGGGGCAAAT
GGTACATCAGGCCATATCACCTAGAACTTTAAATGCATGGGTAAAAGTAGTAGAAGAGAAGGCTTTCAGC
CCAGAAGTAATACCCATGTTTTCAGCATTATCAGAAGGAGCCACCCCACAAGATTTAAATACCATGCTAA
ACACAGTGGGGGGACATCAAGCAGCCATGCAAATGTTAAAAGAGACCATCAATGAGGAAGCTGCAGAATG
GGATAGATTGCATCCAGTGCATGCAGGGCCTATTGCACCAGGCCAGATGAGAGAACCAAGGGGAAGTGAC
ATAGCAGGAACTACTAGCAAATTAAGAGAACAATTTGGAAATAATAAAACAATAATCTTTAAGCAATCCT
CAGGAGGGGACCCAGAAATTGTAACGCACAGTTTTAATTGTGGAGGGGAATTTTTCTACTGTAATTCAAC
ACAACTGTTTAATAGTACTTGGTTTAATAGTACTTGGAGTACTGAAGGGTCAAATAACACTGAAGGAAGT
GACACAATCACACTCCCATGCAGAATAAAACAATTTATAAACATGTGGCAGGAAGTAGGAAAAGCAATGT
ATGCCCCTCCCATCAGTGGACAAATTAGATGTTCATCAAATATTACTGGGCTGCTATTAACAAGAGATGG
TGGTAATAACAACAATGGGTCCGAGATCTTCAGACCTGGAGGAGGCGATATGAGGGACAATTGGAGAAGT
GAATTATATAAATATAAAGTAGTAAAAATTGAACCATTAGGAGTAGCACCCACCAAGGCAAAGAGAAGAG
TGGTGCAGAGAGAAAAAAGAGCAGTGGGAATAGGAGCTTTGTTCCTTGGGTTCTTGGGAGCAGCAGGAAG
CACTATGGGCGCAGCGTCAATGACGCTGACGGTACAGGCCAGACAATTATTGTCTGATATAGTGCAGCAG
CAGAACAATTTGCTGAGGGCTATTGAGGCGCAACAGCATCTGTTGCAACTCACAGTCTGGGGCATCAAAC
AGCTCCAGGCAAGAATCCTGGCTGTGGAAAGATACCTAAAGGATCAACAGCTCCTGGGGATTTGGGGTTG
CTCTGGAAAACTCATTTGCACCACTGCTGTGCCTTGGAATGCTAGTTGGAGTAATAAATCTCTGGAACAG
ATTTGGAATAACATGACCTGGATGGAGTGGGACAGAGAAATTAACAATTACACAAGCTTAATACACTCCT
TAATTGAAGAATCGCAAAACCAGCAAGAAAAGAATGAACAAGAATTATTGGAATTAGATAAATGGGCTTG
CGGCCGGAATTCACAAATGGCAGTATTCATCCACAATTTTAAAAGAAAAGGGGGGATTGGGGGGTACAGT
GCAGGGGAAAGAATAGTAGACATAATAGCAACAGACATACAAACTAAAGAATTACAAAAACAAATTACAA
AAATTCAAAATTTTCGGGTTTATTACAGGGACAGCAGAGATCCACTTTGGGCGGCCTAGGGATAACAGGG
TAATAGATCTTGCTAGCTCTTATCATGTCTGGATCCAAGCTTGCATGCCTGCAGGTCGGAGTACTGTCCT
CCGAGCGGAGTACTGTCCTCCGAGCGGAGTACTGTCCTCCGAGCGGAGTACTGTCCTCCGAGCGGAGTAC
TGTCCTCCGAGCGGAGACTCTAGAGGGTCCCGGGATACGCGTCAGCAAGAAAGTGTAGGAGAGAAGCAAA
AAAAGTCCTGTTCCAACCCCTGCTCCTGGATGTGACAAGGAAGAGGAGTTACCCAGCTTGAAACAAAAGA
AATCCTAAGTCTGACACACAATGTCATGTTTAAATTCCCCTTTCTCCAAAATGTAAAATAAATGTGCTTC
CATCTTCTAAAATACTATGGGACTAAACAACCTTTTGTAACGCTAAGGAAATGCCAGTATTCTCATTGAT
TTAGGAGAGGGATGTTCTGGTCATAGAAAGATGCTGTGTCTCAGAAACACTTAAATACTCTTAAGCTAGA
AATAGAGGGGAAAAGAATGCCTCCCTGCATCTCCCCTCAACTGAAGTCCTCCTTTCTTAGCCTGATTTCC
GATGAAATGTCTGAATGCCTACAGTTATTTGGCCATCCTCAAAAGTGCAACTTATCCTGACGTCTCAAGG
GACGGAAAAGTTACCGAAGTCCAAGGAATGAGTCACTTTGCTCAAATTTGATGAGTAATCTCAGGTGTCA
TGAAACCCAGTTTCAAAGGAGAGGGGAGGGGGCGTCAGATCTGCAGACGGAAGCAGGCCGCTCCCGATTG
GATGGCGAGACCTCGATTTTCCTAAAATTGCGTCATTTAGAACCCAATTGGGTCCAGATGTTATGGGCAT
CGACGAGTTACCGTCTCGGAAACTCTCAATCACGCAAGCGAAAGGAGAGGAGGCGGCTAATTAAATATTG
AGCAGAAAGTCGCGTGGGGAGAATGTCACGTGGGTTTGGAGGCTCGAGGAGGCTGGGATAAATACCGCAA
GGCACTCAGCAGGCGAAAGAGCGCGGCCGCGGATCCACCATGGTGAGCAAGGGCGAGGAGCTGTTCACCG
GGGTGGTGCCCATCCTGGTCGAGCTGGACGGCGACGTAAACGGCCACAAGTTCAGCGTGTCCGGCGAGGG
CGAGGGCGATGCCACCTACGGCAAGCTGACCCTGAAGCTGATCTGCACCACCGGCAAGCTGCCCGTGCCC
TGGCCCACCCTCGTGACCACCCTGGGCTACGGCCTGCAGTGCTTCGCCCGCTACCCCGACCACATGAAGC
AGCACGACTTCTTCAAGTCCGCCATGCCCGAAGGCTACGTCCAGGAGCGCACCATCTTCTTCAAGGACGA
CGGCAACTACAAGACCCGCGCCGAGGTGAAGTTCGAGGGCGACACCCTGGTGAACCGCATCGAGCTGAAG
GGCATCGACTTCAAGGAGGACGGCAACATCCTGGGGCACAAGCTGGAGTACAACTACAACAGCCACAACG
TCTATATCA
